>Addgene plasmid #29302 | pEMS1358 | addgene partial sequence | sequence record 34648 | 29302 with EGFP-N
GGGGGCCGCCCCCCTGCTCCCGGGCCGCCTCTCCGCTCGGGCGCTCCTGGACTCTCGGAGGGAGTGAGCC
TCACCGCGTACTGCCACCCCCAGCCGGCGCCCATTCACTTTATGGCAGACCAGGGCGCCCCCAGCCCGCC
GCGGCGAGCCGCGCGCGTCAGGCCCCGCCCCTTTCCAGCTGCCCTGCTGGGGCTCCGCCCTTTCCAGCTG
TGGATCTCCAGGCCCCGCCTTTGAGGGAGGGGTCTGGCCGGCGAGACGCCAAGAACCCCGCCCTCTGGCC
AATCAGAAGCGCTCTTCAGCAACTCGGCCGCGCCCCTCCCCACGTGGCAGAGACCGCGCTCCGGCTAGGA
CGCTTAGGCAGAGCCAAGTGGGCGAGAGTAGAGTGGTCCCGGTAGCCACGGGTAAAAGGGATCGGCTGGC
AGCGAAGTGGGTTGGGCCGCTACCCCGAGGAAAGTGGATCGGCGCCAGGTGGGAAGGCGCACGGG
