[The description below was written by a language model from this plasmid's Addgene catalogue record.]
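Description:
pEMS1358 is a Pleiades Promoter Project plasmid built on the large pEMS1306 backbone (about 16.5 kb without insert). It carries the human MiniPromoter Ple162, a 3,639 bp regulatory insert derived from the PITX3 (pituitary homeobox 3) locus. The insert was cloned by restriction digestion between FseI and AscI sites, and the record does not say whether those sites survive. The plasmid is maintained in E. coli as a high-copy construct under ampicillin selection. No feature table is provided, so the origin of replication and the other contents of this sizeable backbone are not stated and cannot be described here.

Ple162 is not a protein-coding payload. It is a compact, designed promoter assembled from human PITX3 regulatory sequence and placed upstream of a reporter supplied by the backbone. That reporter is EGFP carrying a nuclear localisation signal, listed in the record as a C-terminal EGFP-NLS element on the backbone. In this arrangement, fluorescence concentrated in the nucleus reports which cells the MiniPromoter is active in, and the nuclear signal makes individual expressing cells easier to identify.

The construct belongs to a collection of MiniPromoters intended to drive selective expression in defined brain regions and cell types. For this particular design the recorded outcome is negative: EGFP reporter expression was not detected in the brain or eye. pEMS1358 is therefore mainly useful as a documented non-functional design, as a reference point for redesigning PITX3-based regulatory elements, or as a comparison for MiniPromoters in the same backbone series that did express.
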