Addgene plasmid #29302: pEMS1358
Purpose: Expression of the eGFP reporter gene was not detected in the brain and eye.
Depositing lab: Elizabeth Simpson. Depositing organization: University of British Columbia. Publication: A regulatory toolbox of MiniPromoters to drive selective expression in the brain. Portales-Casamar E, Swanson DJ, Liu L, de Leeuw CN, Banks KG, Ho Sui SJ, Fulton DL, Ali J, Amirabbasi M, Arenillas DJ, Babyak N, Black SF, Bonaguro RJ, Brauer E, Candido TR, Castellarin M, Chen J, Chen Y, Cheng JC, Chopra V, Docking TR, Dreolini L, D'Souza CA, Flynn EK, Glenn R, Hatakka K, Hearty TG, Imanian B, Jiang S, Khorasan-zadeh S, Komljenovic I, Laprise S, Liao NY, Lim JS, Lithwick S, Liu F, Liu J, Lu M, McConechy M, McLeod AJ, Milisavljevic M, Mis J, O'Connor K, Palma B, Palmquist DL, Schmouth JF, Swanson MI, Tam B, Ticoll A, Turner JL, Varhol R, Vermeulen J, Watkins RF, Wilson G, Wong BK, Wong SH, Wong TY, Yang GS, Ypsilanti AR, Jones SJ, Holt RA, Goldowitz D, Wasserman WW, Simpson EM. Proc Natl Acad Sci U S A. 2010 Sep 21. 107(38):16589-94. 10.1073/pnas.1009158107 PubMed 20807748.
Backbone
  Vector backbone: pEMS1306
  Backbone size w/o insert (bp): 16454
  Vector type: Pleiades Promoter Project [sic, Pleaides Plieades]
Growth in bacteria
  Bacterial resistance: Ampicillin, 100 μg/mL
  Growth temperature: 37°C
  Growth strain: DH5alpha
  Growth instructions: DH10B
  Copy number: High Copy
Gene/Insert
  Gene/Insert name: Ple162 (alt names: PITX3; Pituitary homeobox 3)
  Species: H. sapiens (human)
  Insert size (bp): 3639
  Entrez Gene: PITX3 (a.k.a. ASGD1, ASMD, ASOD, CTPP4, CTRCT11, PTX3)
  Tag / fusion protein: EGFP-NLS (C terminal on backbone)
  Cloning method: Restriction Enzyme; 5′ cloning site FseI (unknown if destroyed); 3′ cloning site AscI (unknown if destroyed)
  Sequencing primers: 5′ Unknown
Terms and licenses: Academic/Nonprofit Terms; Industry Terms: Not Available to Industry
How to cite: pEMS1358 was a gift from Elizabeth Simpson (Addgene plasmid # 29302 ; http://n2t.net/addgene:29302 ; RRID:Addgene_29302)
